>Addgene plasmid #92372 | pTRE/SP M1 S245X | addgene full sequence | sequence record 181061 | Addgene NGS Result
GAGTTTACTCCCTATCAGTGATAGAGAACGTATGTCGAGTTTACTCCCTATCAGTGATAGAGAACGATGT
CGAGTTTACTCCCTATCAGTGATAGAGAACGTATGTCGAGTTTACTCCCTATCAGTGATAGAGAACGTAT
GTCGAGTTTACTCCCTATCAGTGATAGAGAACGTATGTCGAGTTTATCCCTATCAGTGATAGAGAACGTA
TGTCGAGTTTACTCCCTATCAGTGATAGAGAACGTATGTCGAGGTAGGCGTGTACGGTGGGAGGCCTATA
TAAGCAGAGCTCGTTTAGTGAACCGTCAGATCGCCTGGAGAATTCGAGCTCGGTACCCATCGCGGCGGCG
GCAGTGAGAGGCCACCATGAATTCTCCGGGTGGACGAGGGAAGAAGAAAGGCTCCGGCGGCGCCAGCAAC
CCGGTGCCTCCCAGGCCTCCGCCCCCTTGCCTGGCCCCCGCCCCTCCCGCCGCCGGGCCGGCCCCTCCGC
CCGAGTCGCCGCATAAGCGGAACCTGTACTATTTCTCCTACCCGCTGTTTGTAGGCTTCGCGCTGCTGCG
TTTGGTCGCCTTCCACCTGGGGCTCCTCTTCGTGTGGCTCTGCCAGCGCTTCTCCCGCGCCCTCATGGCA
GCCAAGAGGAGCTCCGGGGCCGCGCCAGCACCTGCCTCGGCCTCGGCCCCGGCGCCGGTGCCGGGCGGCG
AGGCCGAGCGCGTCCGAGTCTTCCACAAACAGGCCTTCGAGTACATCTCCATTGCCCTGCGCATCGATGA
GGATGAGAAAGCAGGACAGAAGGAGCAAGCTGTGGAATGGTATAAGAAAGGTATTGAAGAACTGGAAAAA
GGAATAGCTGTTATAGTTACAGGACAAGGTGAACAGTGTGAAAGAGCTAGACGCCTTCAAGCTAAAATGA
TGACTAATTTGGTTATGGCCAAGGACCGCTTACAACTTCTAGAGAAGATGCAACCAGTTTTGCCATTTTC
CAAGTCACAAACGGACGTCTATAATGACAGTACTAACTTGGCATGCCGCAATGGACATCTCCAGTCAGAA
AGTGGAGCTGTTCCAAAAAGAAAAGACCCCTTAACACACACTAGTAATTGACTGCCTCGTTCAAAAACAG
TTATGAAAACTGGATCTGCAGGCCTTTCAGGCCACCATAGAGCACCTAGTTACAGTGGTTTATCCATGGT
TTCTGGAGTGAAACAGGGATCTGGTCCTGCTCCTACCACTCATAAGGGTACTCCGAAAACAAATAGGACA
AATAAACCTTCTACCCCTACAACTGCTACTCGTAAGAAAAAAGACTTGAAGAATTTTAGGAATGTGGACA
GCAACCTTGCTAACCTTATAATGAATGAAATTGTGGACAATGGAACAGCTGTTAAATTTGATGATATAGC
TGGTCAAGACTTGGCAAAACAAGCATTGCAAGAAATTGTTATTCTTCCTTCTCTGAGGCCTGAGTTGTTC
ACAGGGCTTAGAGCTCCTGCCAGAGGGCTGTTACTCTTTGGTCCACCTGGGAATGGGAAGACAATGCTGG
CTAAAGCAGTAGCTGCAGAATCGAATGCAACCTTCTTTAATATAAGTGCTGCAAGTTTAACTTCAAAATA
CGTGGGAGAAGGAGAGAAATTGGTGAGGGCTCTTTTTGCTGTGGCTCGAGAACTTCAACCTTCTATAATT
TTTATAGATGAAGTTGATAGCCTTTTGTGTGAAAGAAGAGAAGGGGAGCACGATGCTAGTAGACGCCTAA
AAACTGAATTTCTAATAGAATTTGATGGTGTACAGTCTGCTGGAGATGACAGAGTACTTGTAATGGGTGC
AACTAATAGGCCACAAGAGCTTGATGAGGCTGTTCTCAGGCGTTTCATCAAACGGGTATATGTGTCTTTA
CCAAATGAGGAGACAAGACTACTTTTGCTTAAAAATCTGTTATGTAAACAAGGAAGTCCATTGACCCAAA
AAGAACTAGCACAACTTGCTAGAATGACTGATGGATACTCAGGAAGTGACCTAACAGCTTTGGCAAAAGA
TGCAGCACTGGGTCCTATCCGAGAACTAAAACCAGAACAGGTGAAGAATATGTCTGCCAGTGAGATGAGA
AATATTCGATTATCTGACTTCACTGAATCCTTGAAAAAAATAAAACGCAGCGTCAGCCCTCAAACTTTAG
AAGCGTACATACGTTGGAACAAGGACTTTGGAGATACCACTGTTTAAGGAAATACCTTTGTAAACCTGCA
GAACATTTTACTTAAAAGAGGAAACACAAGATCCTCTAGTCAGCTGACGCGTGCTAGCGCGGCCGCATCG
ATAAGCTTGTCGACGATATCTCTAGAGGATCATAATCAGCCATACCACATTTGTAGAGGTTTTACTTGCT
TTAAAAAACCTCCCACACCTCCCCCTGAACCTGAAACATAAAATGAATGCAATTGTTGTTGTTAACTTGT
TTATTGCAGCTTATAATGGTTACAAATAAAGCAATAGCATCACAAATTTCACAAATAAAGCATTTTTTTC
ACTGCCTCGAGCTTCCTCGCTCACTGACTCGCTGCGCTCGGTCGTTCGGCTGCGGCGAGCGGTATCAGCT
CACTCAAAGGCGGTAATACGGTTATCCACAGAATCAGGGGATAACGCAGGAAAGAACATGTGAGCAAAAG
GCCAGCAAAAGGCCAGGAACCGTAAAAAGGCCGCGTTGCTGGCGTTTTTCCATAGGCTCCGCCCCCCTGA
CGAGCATCACAAAAATCGACGCTCAAGTCAGAGGTGGCGAAACCCGACAGGACTATAAAGATACCAGGCG
TTTCCCCCTGGAAGCTCCCTCGTGCGCTCTCCTGTTCCGACCCTGCCGCTTACCGGATACCTGTCCGCCT
TTCTCCCTTCGGGAAGCGTGGCGCTTTCTCATAGCTCACGCTGTAGGTATCTCAGTTCGGTGTAGGTCGT
TCGCTCCAAGCTGGGCTGTGTGCACGAACCCCCCGTTCAGCCCGACCGCTGCGCCTTATCCGGTAACTAT
CGTCTTGAGTCCAACCCGGTAAGACACGACTTATCGCCACTGGCAGCAGCCACTGGTAACAGGATTAGCA
GAGCGAGGTATGTAGGCGGTGCTACAGAGTTCTTGAAGTGGTGGCCTAACTACGGCTACACTAGAAGAAC
AGTATTTGGTATCTGCGCTCTGCTGAAGCCAGTTACCTTCGGAAAAAGAGTTGGTAGCTCTTGATCCGGC
AAACAAACCACCGCTGGTAGCGGTGGTTTTTTTGTTTGCAAGCAGCAGATTACGCGCAGAAAAAAAGGAT
CTCAAGAAGATCCTTTGATCTTTTCTACGGGGTCTGACGCTCAGTGGAACGAAAACTCACGTTAAGGGAT
TTTGGTCATGAGATTATCAAAAAGGATCTTCACCTAGATCCTTTTAAATTAAAAATGAAGTTTTAAATCA
ATCTAAAGTATATATGAGTAAACTTGGTCTGACAGTTACCAATGCTTAATCAGTGAGGCACCTATCTCAG
CGATCTGTCTATTTCGTTCATCCATAGTTGCCTGACTCCCCGTCGTGTAGATAACTACGATACGGGAGGG
CTTACCATCTGGCCCCAGTGCTGCAATGATACCGCGAGACCCACGCTCACCGGCTCCAGATTTATCAGCA
ATAAACCAGCCAGCCGGAAGGGCCGAGCGCAGAAGTGGTCCTGCAACTTTATCCGCCTCCATCCAGTCTA
TTAATTGTTGCCGGGAAGCTAGAGTAAGTAGTTCGCCAGTTAATAGTTTGCGCAACGTTGTTGCCATTGC
TACAGGCATCGTGGTGTCACGCTCGTCGTTTGGTATGGCTTCATTCAGCTCCGGTTCCCAACGATCAAGG
CGAGTTACATGATCCCCCATGTTGTGCAAAAAAGCGGTTAGCTCCTTCGGTCCTCCGATCGTTGTCAGAA
GTAAGTTGGCCGCAGTGTTATCACTCATGGTTATGGCAGCACTGCATAATTCTCTTACTGTCATGCCATC
CGTAAGATGCTTTTCTGTGACTGGTGAGTACTCAACCAAGTCATTCTGAGAATAGTGTATGCGGCGACCG
AGTTGCTCTTGCCCGGCGTCAACACGGGATAATACCGCGCCACATAGCAGAACTTTAAAAGTGCTCATCA
TTGGAAAACGTTCTTCGGGGCGAAAACTCTCAAGGATCTTACCGCTGTTGAGATCCAGTTCGATGTAACC
CACTCGTGCACCCAACTGATCTTCAGCATCTTTTACTTTCACCAGCGTTTCTGGGTGAGCAAAAACAGGA
AGGCAAAATGCCGCAAAAAAGGGAATAAGGGCGACACGGAAATGTTGAATACTCATACTCTTCCTTTTTC
AATATTATTGAAGCATTTATCAGGGTTATTGTCTCATGAGCGGATACATATTTGAATGTATTTAGAAAAA
TAAACAAATAGGGGTTCCGCGCACATTTCCCCGAAAAGTGCCACCTGACGTCTAAGAAACCATTATTATC
ATGACATTAACCTATAAAAATAGGCGTATCACGAGGCCCTTTCGTCTTCACTC
Features (pLannotate 1.2.2; 8 found; start..end, strand, type, name):
      1..315     +  promoter       tight TRE promoter: Tet-responsive promoter PTight, consisting of seven tet operator sequences followed by the minimal CMV promoter
    320..338     +  misc_feature   MCS (fragment): pUC18/19 multiple cloning site
    367..2214    +  CDS            SPAST: SPAST_HUMAN - Also known as ADPSP, FSP2, KIAA1083 From Homo sapiens (Human).
   2338..2421    +  CDS            large T antigen (fragment): large T antigen from SV40 (simian virus 40)
   2444..2525    +  polyA_signal   SV40 poly(A) signal: SV40 polyadenylation signal
   2707..3295    -  rep_origin     ori: high-copy-number ColE1/pMB1/pBR322/pUC origin of replication
   3466..4326    -  CDS            AmpR: β-lactamase; bla; confers resistance to ampicillin, carbenicillin, and related antibiotics
   4327..4431    -  promoter       AmpR promoter: bla
