[The description below was written by a language model from this plasmid's Addgene catalogue record and pLannotate feature annotations shown in this document.]
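Description:
pTRE/SP M1 S245X is a mammalian expression plasmid built on the pTRE-Tight backbone for tetracycline/doxycycline-regulated expression of a truncating mutant of human spastin (SPAST). It is propagated in E. coli through a high-copy ColE1/pUC-type origin and selected with ampicillin via the β-lactamase gene and its own promoter. The feature table shows no mammalian selection marker. The sequenced construct is about 4.5 kb, consistent with the roughly 2.6 kb backbone plus a 1.9 kb insert.

The payload sits downstream of the Tet-responsive PTight promoter, which consists of seven tet operator repeats fused to a minimal CMV promoter. This promoter is essentially silent on its own and requires a tetracycline-controlled transactivator supplied separately, for example from a Tet-On or Tet-Off cell line or a co-transfected plasmid. The insert is the human SPAST cDNA with the first 194 bp of the 5′UTR removed, and it carries the S245X nonsense mutation, so translation should terminate early even though the annotated SPAST region spans the full-length coding sequence. The endogenous Kozak context of the M1 start codon was replaced with an optimal one. This favours initiation at the first methionine and suppresses leaky scanning to the downstream start that yields the shorter M87 isoform, so the construct produces the M1 form specifically. An SV40 polyadenylation signal, flanked by a small large T antigen fragment, terminates the transcript. No epitope tag or reporter is present, and detection relies on an anti-spastin antibody.

The plasmid was made for studies of SPAST truncating mutations associated with hereditary spastic paraplegia, comparing the accumulation and toxicity of the M1 and M87 isoforms.
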