Addgene plasmid #92372: pTRE/SP M1 S245X
Purpose: Inducible expression of M1S245X spastin in mammalian cells
Depositing lab: Peter Baas. Depositing organization: Drexel University. Publication: Studies on truncating mutations of SPAST associated with Hereditary Spastic Paraplegia indicate greater accumulation and toxicity of the M1 isoform of spastin. Solowska JM, Rao AN, Baas PW. Mol Biol Cell. 2017 May 11. pii: mbc.E17-01-0047. doi: 10.1091/mbc.E17-01-0047. PubMed 28495799.
Backbone
  Vector backbone: pTRE-Tight
  Backbone manufacturer: Clontech
  Backbone size w/o insert (bp): 2600
  Vector type: Mammalian Expression
Growth in bacteria
  Bacterial resistance: Ampicillin, 100 μg/mL
  Growth temperature: 37°C
  Growth strain: DH5alpha
  Copy number: Unknown
Gene/Insert
  Gene/Insert name: spastin (alt names: SPAST; NM 014946)
  Species: H. sapiens (human)
  Insert size (bp): 1929
  Mutation: 1-194 bp of 5'UTR deleted, S245X
  Entrez Gene: SPAST (a.k.a. ADPSP, FSP2, SPG4)
  Promoter: Tet-responsive P tight
  Cloning method: Restriction Enzyme; 5′ cloning site SmaI (destroyed during cloning); 3′ cloning site BamHI (destroyed during cloning)
Terms and licenses: Academic/Nonprofit Terms; Industry Terms: Not Available to Industry
Depositor comments: The endogenous M1 Kozak sequence was replaced with an optimal Kozak sequence to prevent leaky translation of M87 spastin. To detect spastin use an anti-spastin antibody.
How to cite: pTRE/SP M1 S245X was a gift from Peter Baas (Addgene plasmid # 92372 ; http://n2t.net/addgene:92372 ; RRID:Addgene_92372)
